Addgene plasmid #17350: pFLAG-4EHP(K121/134R)
Depositing lab: Dong-Er Zhang. Depositing organization: Scripps California (The Scripps Research Institute). Publication: ISG15 modification of the eIF4E cognate 4EHP enhances cap structure-binding activity of 4EHP. Okumura F, Zou W, Zhang DE. Genes Dev. 2007 Feb 1. 21(3):255-60. 10.1101/gad.1521607 PubMed 17289916.
Backbone
  Vector backbone: pFlag-CMV2
  Backbone manufacturer: Sigma
  Backbone size w/o insert (bp): 4700
  Vector type: Mammalian Expression
Growth in bacteria
  Bacterial resistance: Ampicillin, 100 μg/mL
  Growth temperature: 37°C
  Growth strain: DH5alpha
  Copy number: High Copy
Gene/Insert
  Gene/Insert name: 4EHP
  Species: H. sapiens (human)
  Insert size (bp): 750
  Mutation: K121/134R
  GenBank ID: NM_004846
  Entrez Gene: EIF4E2 (a.k.a. 4E-LP, 4EHP, EIF4EL3, IF4e, h4EHP)
  Tag / fusion protein: Flag (N terminal on backbone)
  Cloning method: Restriction Enzyme; 5′ cloning site HindIII (not destroyed); 3′ cloning site XbaI (not destroyed)
  Sequencing primers: 5′ CMV-F
Terms and licenses: Academic/Nonprofit Terms; Industry Terms: Not Available to Industry
How to cite: pFLAG-4EHP(K121/134R) was a gift from Dong-Er Zhang (Addgene plasmid # 17350 ; http://n2t.net/addgene:17350 ; RRID:Addgene_17350)
