[The description below was written by a language model from this plasmid's Addgene catalogue record.]
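Description:
pFLAG-4EHP(K121/134R) is a mammalian expression plasmid built on the commercial pFlag-CMV2 backbone (about 4.7 kb without insert). It is maintained in E. coli as a high-copy plasmid under ampicillin selection. The record lists no selectable marker for mammalian cells, and no feature table is provided, so details such as the origin of replication and polyadenylation signal are not stated. The backbone name and the use of a CMV forward sequencing primer indicate that expression is driven by the cytomegalovirus immediate-early promoter, a strong constitutive promoter suited to transient transfection.

The insert is an approximately 750 bp cDNA of human 4EHP (gene symbol EIF4E2), a homologue of the cap-binding translation initiation factor eIF4E. It was cloned between HindIII and XbaI sites, both of which remain intact. The backbone supplies an N-terminal FLAG epitope, so the protein is made as a FLAG-4EHP fusion that can be detected or immunoprecipitated with anti-FLAG antibodies. The coding sequence carries two lysine-to-arginine substitutions, at positions 121 and 134. Arginine preserves the positive charge but cannot accept ubiquitin-like conjugation.

The associated publication concerns ISG15 modification of 4EHP and its enhancement of the protein's cap structure-binding activity. In that context, this double mutant most likely serves as a variant lacking candidate ISGylation sites, for comparison with wild-type FLAG-4EHP in modification and cap-binding experiments. The catalogue fields themselves do not spell out this purpose.
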