>Addgene plasmid #17350 | pFLAG-4EHP(K121/134R) | addgene partial sequence | sequence record 23290 | CMV-F 5'-CGCAAATGGGCGGTAGGCGTG-3'
TCGTTTAGTGACCGTCAGAATTGATCTACCATGGACTACAAAGACGATGACGACAAGCTTGTGGTACCGA
TGAACAACAAGTTCGACGCTTTGAAAGATGATGACAGTGGGGACCATGATCAGAATGAAGAAAACAGCAC
ACAGAAAGATGGTGAGAAGGAAAAAACGGAACGAGACAAGAATCAGAGCAGTAGCAAGAGAAAGGCTGTT
GTCCCTGGACCGGCAGAGCATCCCCTGCAGTACAACTACACTTTTTGGTACTCCAGGAGAACCCCCGGCC
GTCCCACGAGCTCACAGAGCTATGAACAGAATATCAAACAGATTGGCACCTTTGCCTCTGTGGAGCAGTT
CTGGAGGTTTTATAGCCACATGGTACGTCCTGGGGACCTGACAGGCCACAGTGACTTCCATCTCTTCAAA
GAAGGAATTAGACCCATGTGGGAGGATGATGCAAATAAAAATGGTGGCAGGTGGATTATTCGGCTGCGGA
AGGGCTTGGCCTCCCGTTGCTGGGAGAATCTCATTTTGGCCATGCTGGGGGAACAGTTCATGGTTGGGGA
GGAGATCTGTGGGGCTGTGGTGTCTGTCCGCTTTC
